>Addgene plasmid #61466 | pMDC123SB-OsMIR390-B/c | depositor full sequence | sequence record 100072 | pMDC123SB-OsMIR390-B/c sequence 11150 bps
CCAGCCAGCCAACAGCTCCCCGACCGGCAGCTCGGCACAAAATCACCACTCGATACAGGCAGCCCATCAG
TCCGGGACGGCGTCAGCGGGAGAGCCGTTGTAAGGCGGCAGACTTTGCTCATGTTACCGATGCTATTCGG
AAGAACGGCAACTAAGCTGCCGGGTTTGAAACACGGATGATCTCGCGGAGGGTAGCATGTTGATTGTAAC
GATGACAGAGCGTTGCTGCCTGTGATCACCGCGGTTTCAAAATCGGCTCCGTCGATACTATGTTATACGC
CAACTTTGAAAACAACTTTGAAAAAGCTGTTTTCTGGTATTTAAGGTTTTAGAATGCAAGGAACAGTGAA
TTGGAGTTCGTCTTGTTATAATTAGCTTCTTGGGGTATCTTTAAATACTGTAGAAAAGAGGAAGGAAATA
ATAAATGGCTAAAATGAGAATATCACCGGAATTGAAAAAACTGATCGAAAAATACCGCTGCGTAAAAGAT
ACGGAAGGAATGTCTCCTGCTAAGGTATATAAGCTGGTGGGAGAAAATGAAAACCTATATTTAAAAATGA
CGGACAGCCGGTATAAAGGGACCACCTATGATGTGGAACGGGAAAAGGACATGATGCTATGGCTGGAAGG
AAAGCTGCCTGTTCCAAAGGTCCTGCACTTTGAACGGCATGATGGCTGGAGCAATCTGCTCATGAGTGAG
GCCGATGGCGTCCTTTGCTCGGAAGAGTATGAAGATGAACAAAGCCCTGAAAAGATTATCGAGCTGTATG
CGGAGTGCATCAGGCTCTTTCACTCCATCGACATATCGGATTGTCCCTATACGAATAGCTTAGACAGCCG
CTTAGCCGAATTGGATTACTTACTGAATAACGATCTGGCCGATGTGGATTGCGAAAACTGGGAAGAAGAC
ACTCCATTTAAAGATCCGCGCGAGCTGTATGATTTTTTAAAGACGGAAAAGCCCGAAGAGGAACTTGTCT
TTTCCCACGGCGACCTGGGAGACAGCAACATCTTTGTGAAAGATGGCAAAGTAAGTGGCTTTATTGATCT
TGGGAGAAGCGGCAGGGCGGACAAGTGGTATGACATTGCCTTCTGCGTCCGGTCGATCAGGGAGGATATC
GGGGAAGAACAGTATGTCGAGCTATTTTTTGACTTACTGGGGATCAAGCCTGATTGGGAGAAAATAAAAT
ATTATATTTTACTGGATGAATTGTTTTAGTACCTAGAATGCATGACCAAAATCCCTTAACGTGAGTTTTC
GTTCCACTGAGCGTCAGACCCCGTAGAAAAGATCAAAGGATCTTCTTGAGATCCTTTTTTTCTGCGCGTA
ATCTGCTGCTTGCAAACAAAAAAACCACCGCTACCAGCGGTGGTTTGTTTGCCGGATCAAGAGCTACCAA
CTCTTTTTCCGAAGGTAACTGGCTTCAGCAGAGCGCAGATACCAAATACTGTCCTTCTAGTGTAGCCGTA
GTTAGGCCACCACTTCAAGAACTCTGTAGCACCGCCTACATACCTCGCTCTGCTAATCCTGTTACCAGTG
GCTGCTGCCAGTGGCGATAAGTCGTGTCTTACCGGGTTGGACTCAAGACGATAGTTACCGGATAAGGCGC
AGCGGTCGGGCTGAACGGGGGGTTCGTGCACACAGCCCAGCTTGGAGCGAACGACCTACACCGAACTGAG
ATACCTACAGCGTGAGCTATGAGAAAGCGCCACGCTTCCCGAAGGGAGAAAGGCGGACAGGTATCCGGTA
AGCGGCAGGGTCGGAACAGGAGAGCGCACGAGGGAGCTTCCAGGGGGAAACGCCTGGTATCTTTATAGTC
CTGTCGGGTTTCGCCACCTCTGACTTGAGCGTCGATTTTTGTGATGCTCGTCAGGGGGGCGGAGCCTATG
GAAAAACGCCAGCAACGCGGCCTTTTTACGGTTCCTGGCCTTTTGCTGGCCTTTTGCTCACATGTTCTTT
CCTGCGTTATCCCCTGATTCTGTGGATAACCGTATTACCGCCTTTGAGTGAGCTGATACCGCTCGCCGCA
GCCGAACGACCGAGCGCAGCGAGTCAGTGAGCGAGGAAGCGGAAGAGCGCCTGATGCGGTATTTTCTCCT
TACGCATCTGTGCGGTATTTCACACCGCATATGGTGCACTCTCAGTACAATCTGCTCTGATGCCGCATAG
TTAAGCCAGTATACACTCCGCTATCGCTACGTGACTGGGTCATGGCTGCGCCCCGACACCCGCCAACACC
CGCTGACGCGCCCTGACGGGCTTGTCTGCTCCCGGCATCCGCTTACAGACAAGCTGTGACCGTCTCCGGG
AGCTGCATGTGTCAGAGGTTTTCACCGTCATCACCGAAACGCGCGAGGCAGGGTGCCTTGATGTGGGCGC
CGGCGGTCGAGTGGCGACGGCGCGGCTTGTCCGCGCCCTGGTAGATTGCCTGGCCGTAGGCCAGCCATTT
TTGAGCGGCCAGCGGCCGCGATAGGCCGACGCGAAGCGGCGGGGCGTAGGGAGCGCAGCGACCGAAGGGT
AGGCGCTTTTTGCAGCTCTTCGGCTGTGCGCTGGCCAGACAGTTATGCACAGGCCAGGCGGGTTTTAAGA
GTTTTAATAAGTTTTAAAGAGTTTTAGGCGGAAAAATCGCCTTTTTTCTCTTTTATATCAGTCACTTACA
TGTGTGACCGGTTCCCAATGTACGGCTTTGGGTTCCCAATGTACGGGTTCCGGTTCCCAATGTACGGCTT
TGGGTTCCCAATGTACGTGCTATCCACAGGAAAGAGAACTTTTCGACCTTTTTCCCCTGCTAGGGCAATT
TGCCCTAGCATCTGCTCCGTACATTAGGAACCGGCGGATGCTTCGCCCTCGATCAGGTTGCGGTAGCGCA
TGACTAGGATCGGGCCAGCCTGCCCCGCCTCCTCCTTCAAATCGTACTCCGGCAGGTCATTTGACCCGAT
CAGCTTGCGCACGGTGAAACAGAACTTCTTGAACTCTCCGGCGCTGCCACTGCGTTCGTAGATCGTCTTG
AACAACCATCTGGCTTCTGCCTTGCCTGCGGCGCGGCGTGCCAGGCGGTAGAGAAAACGGCCGATGCCGG
GATCGATCAAAAAGTAATCGGGGTGAACCGTCAGCACGTCCGGGTTCTTGCCTTCTGTGATCTCGCGGTA
CATCCAATCAGCTAGCTCGATCTCGATGTACTCCGGCCGCCCGGTTTCGCTCTTTACGATCTTGTAGCGG
CTAATCAAGGCTTCACCCTCGGATACCGTCACCAGGCGGCCGTTCTTGGCCTTCTTCGTACGCTGCATGG
CAACGTGCGTGGTGTTTAACCGAATGCAGGTTTCTACCAGGTCGTCTTTCTGCTTTCCGCCATCGGCTCG
CCGGCAGAACTTGAGTACGTCCGCAACGTGTGGACGGAACACGCGGCCGGGCTTGTCTCCCTTCCCTTCC
CGGTATCGGTTCATGGATTCGGTTAGATGGGAAACCGCCATCAGTACCAGGTCGTAATCCCACACACTGG
CCATGCCGGCCGGCCCTGCGGAAACCTCTACGTGCCCGTCTGGAAGCTCGTAGCGGATCACCTCGCCAGC
TCGTCGGTCACGCTTCGACAGACGGAAAACGGCCACGTCCATGATGCTGCGACTATCGCGGGTGCCCACG
TCATAGAGCATCGGAACGAAAAAATCTGGTTGCTCGTCGCCCTTGGGCGGCTTCCTAATCGACGGCGCAC
CGGCTGCCGGCGGTTGCCGGGATTCTTTGCGGATTCGATCAGCGGCCGCTTGCCACGATTCACCGGGGCG
TGCTTCTGCCTCGATGCGTTGCCGCTGGGCGGCCTGCGCGGCCTTCAACTTCTCCACCAGGTCATCACCC
AGCGCCGCGCCGATTTGTACCGGGCCGGATGGTTTGCGACCGTCACGCCGATTCCTCGGGCTTGGGGGTT
CCAGTGCCATTGCAGGGCCGGCAGACAACCCAGCCGCTTACGCCTGGCCAACCGCCCGTTCCTCCACACA
TGGGGCATTCCACGGCGTCGGTGCCTGGTTGTTCTTGATTTTCCATGCCGCCTCCTTTAGCCGCTAAAAT
TCATCTACTCATTTATTCATTTGCTCATTTACTCTGGTAGCTGCGCGATGTATTCAGATAGCAGCTCGGT
AATGGTCTTGCCTTGGCGTACCGCGTACATCTTCAGCTTGGTGTGATCCTCCGCCGGCAACTGAAAGTTG
ACCCGCTTCATGGCTGGCGTGTCTGCCAGGCTGGCCAACGTTGCAGCCTTGCTGCTGCGTGCGCTCGGAC
GGCCGGCACTTAGCGTGTTTGTGCTTTTGCTCATTTTCTCTTTACCTCATTAACTCAAATGAGTTTTGAT
TTAATTTCAGCGGCCAGCGCCTGGACCTCGCGGGCAGCGTCGCCCTCGGGTTCTGATTCAAGAACGGTTG
TGCCGGCGGCGGCAGTGCCTGGGTAGCTCACGCGCTGCGTGATACGGGACTCAAGAATGGGCAGCTCGTA
CCCGGCCAGCGCCTCGGCAACCTCACCGCCGATGCGCGTGCCTTTGATCGCCCGCGACACGACAAAGGCC
GCTTGTAGCCTTCCATCCGTGACCTCAATGCGCTGCTTAACCAGCTCCACCAGGTCGGCGGTGGCCCATA
TGTCGTAAGGGCTTGGCTGCACCGGAATCAGCACGAAGTCGGCTGCCTTGATCGCGGACACAGCCAAGTC
CGCCGCCTGGGGCGCTCCGTCGATCACTACGAAGTCGCGCCGGCCGATGGCCTTCACGTCGCGGTCAATC
GTCGGGCGGTCGATGCCGACAACGGTTAGCGGTTGATCTTCCCGCACGGCCGCCCAATCGCGGGCACTGC
CCTGGGGATCGGAATCGACTAACAGAACATCGGCCCCGGCGAGTTGCAGGGCGCGGGCTAGATGGGTTGC
GATGGTCGTCTTGCCTGACCCGCCTTTCTGGTTAAGTACAGCGATAACCTTCATGCGTTCCCCTTGCGTA
TTTGTTTATTTACTCATCGCATCATATACGCAGCGACCGCATGACGCAAGCTGTTTTACTCAAATACACA
TCACCTTTTTAGACGGCGGCGCTCGGTTTCTTCAGCGGCCAAGCTGGCCGGCCAGGCCGCCAGCTTGGCA
TCAGACAAACCGGCCAGGATTTCATGCAGCCGCACGGTTGAGACGTGCGCGGGCGGCTCGAACACGTACC
CGGCCGCGATCATCTCCGCCTCGATCTCTTCGGTAATGAAAAACGGTTCGTCCTGGCCGTCCTGGTGCGG
TTTCATGCTTGTTCCTCTTGGCGTTCATTCTCGGCGGCCGCCAGGGCGTCGGCCTCGGTCAATGCGTCCT
CACGGAAGGCACCGCGCCGCCTGGCCTCGGTGGGCGTCACTTCCTCGCTGCGCTCAAGTGCGCGGTACAG
GGTCGAGCGATGCACGCCAAGCAGTGCAGCCGCCTCTTTCACGGTGCGGCCTTCCTGGTCGATCAGCTCG
CGGGCGTGCGCGATCTGTGCCGGGGTGAGGGTAGGGCGGGGGCCAAACTTCACGCCTCGGGCCTTGGCGG
CCTCGCGCCCGCTCCGGGTGCGGTCGATGATTAGGGAACGCTCGAACTCGGCAATGCCGGCGAACACGGT
CAACACCATGCGGCCGGCCGGCGTGGTGGTGTCGGCCCACGGCTCTGCCAGGCTACGCAGGCCCGCGCCG
GCCTCCTGGATGCGCTCGGCAATGTCCAGTAGGTCGCGGGTGCTGCGGGCCAGGCGGTCTAGCCTGGTCA
CTGTCACAACGTCGCCAGGGCGTAGGTGGTCAAGCATCCTGGCCAGCTCCGGGCGGTCGCGCCTGGTGCC
GGTGATCTTCTCGGAAAACAGCTTGGTGCAGCCGGCCGCGTGCAGTTCGGCCCGTTGGTTGGTCAAGTCC
TGGTCGTCGGTGCTGACGCGGGCATAGCCCAGCAGGCCAGCGGCGGCGCTCTTGTTCATGGCGTAATGTC
TCCGGTTCTAGTCGCAAGTATTCTACTTTATGCGACTAAAACACGCGACAAGAAAACGCCAGGAAAAGGG
CAGGGCGGCAGCCTGTCGCGTAACTTAGGACTTGTGCGACATGTCGTTTTCAGAAGACGGCTGCACTGAA
CGTCAGAAGCCGACTGCACTATAGCAGCGGAGGGGTTGGATCAAAGTACTTTGATCCCGAGGGGAACCCT
GTGGTTGGCATGCACATACAAATGGACGAACGGATAAACCTTTTCACGCCCTTTTAAATATCCGTTATTC
TAATAAACGCTCTTTTCTCTTAGGTTTACCCGCCAATATATCCTGTCAAACACTGATAGTTTAAACTGAA
GGCGGGAAACGACAATCTGATCCAAGCTCAAGCTGCTCTAGCATTCGCCATTCAGGCTGCGCAACTGTTG
GGAAGGGCGATCGGTGCGGGCCTCTTCGCTATTACGCCAGCTGGCGAAAGGGGGATGTGCTGCAAGGCGA
TTAAGTTGGGTAACGCCAGGGTTTTCCCAGTCACGACGTTGTAAAACGACGGCCAGTGCCAAGCTTGCAT
GCCTGCAGGTCAACATGGTGGTGCACGACACACTTGTCTACTCCAAAAATATCTTTGATACAGTCTCAGA
AGACCAAAGGGCAATTGAGACTTTTCAACAAAGGGTAATATCCGGAAACCTCCTCGGATTCCATTGCCCA
GCTATCTGTCACTTTATTGTGAAGATAGTGGAAAAGGAAGGTGGCTCCTACAAATGCCATCATTGCGATA
AAGGAAAGGCCATCGTTGAAGATGCCTCTGCCGACAGTGGTCCCAAAGATGGACCCCCACCCACGAGGAG
CATCGTGGAAAAAGAAGACGTTCCAACCACGTCTTCAAAGCAAGTGGATTGATGTGATAACATGGTGGAG
CACGACACACTTGTCTACTCCAAAAATATCAAAGATACAGTCTCAGAAGACCAAAGGGCAATTGAGACTT
TTCAACAAAGGGTAATATCCGGAAACCTCCTCGGATTCCATTGCCCAGCTATCTGTCACTTTATTGTGAA
GATAGTGGAAAAGGAAGGTGGCTCCTACAAATGCCATCATTGCGATAAAGGAAAGGCCATCGTTGAAGAT
GCCTCTGCCGACAGTGGTCCCAAAGATGGACCCCCACCCACGAGGAGCATCGTGGAAAAAGAAGACGTTC
CAACCACGTCTTCAAAGCAAGTGGATTGATGTGATATCTCCACTGACGTAAGGGATGACGCACAATCCCA
CTATCCTTCGCAAGACCCTTCCTCTATATAAGGAAGTTCATTTCATTTGGAGAGGACCTCGACTCTAGAG
GATCCCCGGGTACCGGGCCCCCCCTCGAGGCGCGCCAAGCTATCAAACAAGTTTGTACAAAAAAGCAGGC
TCCGCGGCCGCCCCCTTCACCGAGCTCGAGATGTTTTGAGGAAGGGTATGGAACAATCCTTGAGAGACCA
TTAGGCACCCCAGGCTTTACACTTTATGCTTCCGGCTCGTATAATGTGTGGATTTTGAGTTAGGAGCCGT
CGAGATTTTCAGGAGCTAAGGAAGCTAAAATGGAGAAAAAAATCACTGGATATACCACCGTTGATATATC
CCAATGGCATCGTAAAGAACATTTTGAGGCATTTCAGTCAGTTGCTCAATGTACCTATAACCAGACCGTT
CAGCTGGATATTACGGCCTTTTTAAAGACCGTAAAGAAAAATAAGCACAAGTTTTATCCGGCCTTTATTC
ACATTCTTGCCCGCCTGATGAATGCTCATCCGGAGTTCCGTATGGCAATGAAAGACGGTGAGCTGGTGAT
ATGGGATAGTGTTCACCCTTGTTACACCGTTTTCCATGAGCAAACTGAAACGTTTTCATCGCTCTGGAGT
GAATACCACGACGATTTCCGGCAGTTTCTACACATATATTCGCAAGATGTGGCGTGTTACGGTGAAAACC
TGGCCTATTTCCCTAAAGGGTTTATTGAGAATATGTTTTTCGTCTCAGCCAATCCCTGGGTGAGTTTCAC
CAGTTTTGATTTAAACGTGGCCAATATGGACAACTTCTTCGCCCCCGTTTTCACCATGGGCAAATATTAT
ACGCAAGGCGACAAGGTGCTGATGCCGCTGGCGATTCAGGTTCATCATGCCGTTTGTGATGGCTTCCATG
TCGGCAGAATGCTTAATGAATTACAACAGTACTGCGATGAGTGGCAGGGCGGGGCGTAAACGCGTGGAGC
CGGCTTACTAAAAGCCAGATAACAGTATGCGTATTTGCGCGCTGATTTTTGCGGTATAAGAATATATACT
GATATGTATACCCGAAGTATGTCAAAAAGAGGTATGCTATGAAGCAGCGTATTACAGTGACAGTTGACAG
CGACAGCTATCAGTTGCTCAAGGCATATATGATGTCAATATCTCCGGTCTGGTAAGCACAACCATGCAGA
ATGAAGCCCGTCGTCTGCGTGCCGAACGCTGGAAAGCGGAAAATCAGGAAGGGATGGCTGAGGTCGCCCG
GTTTATTGAAATGAACGGCTCTTTTGCTGACGAGAACAGGGGCTGGTGAAATGCAGTTTAAGGTTTACAC
CTATAAAAGAGAGAGCCGTTATCGTCTGTTTGTGGATGTACAGAGTGATATTATTGACACGCCCGGCCGA
CGGATGGTGATCCCCCTGGCCAGTGCACGTCTGCTGTCAGATAAAGTCTCCCGTGAACTTTACCCGGTGG
TGCATATCGGGGATGAAAGCTGGCGCATGATGACCACCGATATGGCCAGTGTGCCGGTTTCCGTTATCGG
GGAAGAAGTGGCTGATCTCAGCCACCGCGAAAATGACATCAAAAACGCCATTAACCTGATGTTCTGGGGA
ATATAAATGTCAGGCTCCCTTATACACAGCCAGTCTGCACCTCGACGGTCTCACATGGTTTGTTCTTACC
ACACGACCAATTAAATCGAGCTCAAGGGTGGGCGCGCCGACCCAGCTTTCTTGTACAAAGTGGTTCGATA
ATTCCTTAATTAACTAGTTCTAGAGCGGCCGCCACCGCGGTGGAGCTCGAATTTCCCCGATCGTTCAAAC
ATTTGGCAATAAAGTTTCTTAAGATTGAATCCTGTTGCCGGTCTTGCGATGATTATCATATAATTTCTGT
TGAATTACGTTAAGCATGTAATAATTAACATGTAATGCATGACGTTATTTATGAGATGGGTTTTTATGAT
TAGAGTCCCGCAATTATACATTTAATACGCGATAGAAAACAAAATATAGCGCGCAAACTAGGATAAATTA
TCGCGCGCGGTGTCATCTATGTTACTAGATCGGGAATTCGTAATCATGGTCATAGCTGTTTCCTGTGTGA
AATTGTTATCCGCTCACAATTCCACACAACATACGAGCCGGAAGCATAAAGTGTAAAGCCTGGGGTGCCT
AATGAGTGAGCTAACTCACATTAATTGCGTTGCGCTCACTGCCCGCTTTCCAGTCGGGAAACCTGTCGTG
CCAGCTGCATTAATGAATCGGCCAACGCGCGGGGAGAGGCGGTTTGCGTATTGGCTAGAGCAGCTTGCCA
ACATGGTGGAGCACGACACTCTCGTCTACTCCAAGAATATCAAAGATACAGTCTCAGAAGACCAAAGGGC
TATTGAGACTTTTCAACAAAGGGTAATATCGGGAAACCTCCTCGGATTCCATTGCCCAGCTATCTGTCAC
TTCATCAAAAGGACAGTAGAAAAGGAAGGTGGCACCTACAAATGCCATCATTGCGATAAAGGAAAGGCTA
TCGTTCAAGATGCCTCTGCCGACAGTGGTCCCAAAGATGGACCCCCACCCACGAGGAGCATCGTGGAAAA
AGAAGACGTTCCAACCACGTCTTCAAAGCAAGTGGATTGATGTGATAACATGGTGGAGCACGACACTCTC
GTCTACTCCAAGAATATCAAAGATACAGTCTCAGAAGACCAAAGGGCTATTGAGACTTTTCAACAAAGGG
TAATATCGGGAAACCTCCTCGGATTCCATTGCCCAGCTATCTGTCACTTCATCAAAAGGACAGTAGAAAA
GGAAGGTGGCACCTACAAATGCCATCATTGCGATAAAGGAAAGGCTATCGTTCAAGATGCCTCTGCCGAC
AGTGGTCCCAAAGATGGACCCCCACCCACGAGGAGCATCGTGGAAAAAGAAGACGTTCCAACCACGTCTT
CAAAGCAAGTGGATTGATGTGATATCTCCACTGACGTAAGGGATGACGCACAATCCCACTATCCTTCGCA
AGACCTTCCTCTATATAAGGAAGTTCATTTCATTTGGAGAGGACACGCTGAAATCACCAGTCTCTCTCTA
CAAATCTATCTCTCTCGAGTCTACCATGAGCCCAGAACGACGCCCGGCCGACATCCGCCGTGCCACCGAG
GCGGACATGCCGGCGGTCTGCACCATCGTCAACCACTACATCGAGACAAGCACGGTCAACTTCCGTACCG
AGCCGCAGGAACCGCAGGAGTGGACGGACGACCTCGTCCGTCTGCGGGAGCGCTATCCCTGGCTCGTCGC
CGAGGTGGACGGCGAGGTCGCCGGCATCGCCTACGCGGGCCCCTGGAAGGCACGCAACGCCTACGACTGG
ACGGCCGAGTCGACCGTGTACGTCTCCCCCCGCCACCAGCGGACGGGACTGGGCTCCACGCTCTACACCC
ACCTGCTGAAGTCCCTGGAGGCACAGGGCTTCAAGAGCGTGGTCGCTGTCATCGGGCTGCCCAACGACCC
GAGCGTGCGCATGCACGAGGCGCTCGGATATGCCCCCCGCGGCATGCTGCGGGCGGCCGGCTTCAAGCAC
GGGAACTGGCATGACGTGGGTTTCTGGCAGCTGGACTTCAGCCTGCCGGTACCGCCCCGTCCGGTCCTGC
CCGTCACCGAGATTTGACTCGAGTTTCTCCATAATAATGTGTGAGTAGTTCCCAGATAAGGGAATTAGGG
TTCCTATAGGGTTTCGCTCATGTGTTGAGCATATAAGAAACCCTTAGTATGTATTTGTATTTGTAAAATA
CTTCTATCAATAAAATTTCTAATTCCTAAAACCAAAATCCAGTACTAAAATCCAGATCCCCCGAATTAAT
TCGGCGTTAATTCAGTACATTAAAAACGTCCGCAATGTGTTATTAAGTTGTCTAAGCGTCAATTTGTTTA
CACCACAATATATCCTGCCA
Features (pLannotate 1.2.2; 30 found; start..end, strand, type, name):
    425..1219    +  CDS            KanR: aminoglycoside phosphotransferase; aphA-3; confers resistance to kanamycin
   1306..1894    +  rep_origin     ori: high-copy-number ColE1/pMB1/pBR322/pUC origin of replication
   2080..2220    -  misc_feature   bom: basis of mobility region from pBR322
   2322..2361    -  CDS            rop (fragment): Rop protein, which maintains plasmids at low copy number; rop
   2564..2758    -  rep_origin     pVS1 oriV: origin of replication for the Pseudomonas plasmid pVS1 (Heeb et al., 2000)
   2824..3892    -  CDS            pVS1 RepA (fragment): replication protein from the Pseudomonas plasmid pVS1 (Heeb et al., 2000)
   4325..4954    -  CDS            pVS1 StaA: stability protein from the Pseudomonas plasmid pVS1 (Heeb et al., 2000)
   5514..5915    -  CDS            Y4CG_SINFN (fragment): Protein inferred from homology: Swiss-Prot protein existence level 3. From Sinorhizobium fredii (strain NBRC 101917 / NGR234).
   6254..6278    -  misc_feature   RB T-DNA repeat: right border repeat from nopaline C58 T-DNA
   6344..6498    -  CDS            lacZα (fragment): LacZα fragment of β-galactosidase; lacZ fragment
   6501..6521    -  misc_feature   MCS (fragment): pUC18/19 multiple cloning site
   6596..7267    +  promoter       CaMV 35S promoter (enhanced): cauliflower mosaic virus 35S promoter with a duplicated enhancer region
   7269..7295    -  misc_feature   MCS (fragment): pUC18/19 multiple cloning site
   7327..7351    +  protein_bind   attB1: mutant version of attB; recombination site for the Gateway® BP reaction BP Clonase™
   7436..7466    +  promoter       lac UV5 promoter: E. coli lac promoter with an "up" mutation
   7490..7519    +  promoter       cat promoter (fragment): promoter of the E. coli cat gene encoding chloramphenicol acetyltransferase
   7520..8176    +  CDS            cat: CAT_ECOLX - Experimental evidence at protein level: Swiss-Prot protein existence level 1. This enzyme is an effector of chloramphenicol resistance in bacteria. From Escherichia coli. This protein is used as a marker in many commonly used cloning vectors, such as pACYC184.
   8358..8516    +  CDS            ccdA (fragment): CCDA_ECO57 - Also known as H, letA. Experimental evidence at protein level: Swiss-Prot protein existence level 1. Antitoxin component of a type II toxin-antitoxin (TA) system which inhibits the post-segregational killing (PSK) of plasmid-free cells, also referred to as a plasmid addiction system. Binds to and blocks the activity of CcdB; will also remove bound CcdB protein from the CcdB-GyrA complex by forming a CcdA-CcdB complex, a process termed rejuvenation. Functions as a transcriptional corepressor for the ccdAB operon, repression also requires CcdB (By similarity). From Escherichia coli
   8521..8823    +  CDS            ccdB: CCDB_ECOLI - Also known as G, letB, letD. Experimental evidence at protein level: Swiss-Prot protein existence level 1. Toxic component of a type II toxin-antitoxin (TA) system, functioning in plasmid maintainence. Responsible for the post- segregational killing (PSK) of plasmid-free cells, also referred to as a plasmid addiction system. Half-life of over 2 hours. Cell killing by CcdB is accompanied by filamentation, defects in chromosome and plasmid segregation, defects in cell division, formation of anucleate cells, decreased DNA synthesis and plasmid loss. Interferes with the activity of DN
   8930..8954    -  protein_bind   attB2: mutant version of attB; recombination site for the Gateway® BP reaction BP Clonase™
   8973..9008    -  misc_feature   MCS (fragment): pBluescript multiple cloning site
   9019..9271    +  terminator     NOS terminator: nopaline synthase terminator and poly(A) signal
   9311..9333    -  protein_bind   lac operator (fragment): The lac repressor binds to the lac operator to inhibit transcription in E. coli. This inhibition can be relieved by adding lactose or isopropyl-β-D-thiogalactopyranoside (IPTG). lac repressor encoded by lacI
   9337..9367    -  promoter       lac promoter: promoter for the E. coli lac operon
   9382..9403    -  protein_bind   CAP binding site: CAP binding activates transcription in the presence of cAMP. E. coli catabolite activator protein
   9416..9504    -  CDS            lacI (fragment): lac repressor; lacI; The lac repressor binds to the lac operator to inhibit transcription in E. coli. This inhibition can be relieved by adding lactose or isopropyl-β-D-thiogalactopyranoside (IPTG).
   9594..10271   +  promoter       CaMV 35S promoter (enhanced): cauliflower mosaic virus 35S promoter with a duplicated enhancer region
  10316..10864   +  CDS            bar: PAT_STRHY - Experimental evidence at protein level: Swiss-Prot protein existence level 1. Inactivates phosphinothricin (PPT) by transfer of an acetyl group from acetyl CoA. Can also acetylate demethylphosphinothricin but not PTT or glutamate. This enzyme is an effector of phosphinothricin tripeptide (PTT or bialaphos) resistance. From Streptomyces hygroscopicus. Introduced by genetic manipulation and expressed in glufosinate-tolerant maize by Dekalb Genetics.
  10874..11048   +  polyA_signal   CaMV poly(A) signal: cauliflower mosaic virus polyadenylation signal
  11126..11150   -  misc_feature   LB T-DNA repeat: left border repeat from nopaline C58 T-DNA
