[The description below was written by a language model from this plasmid's Addgene catalogue record and pLannotate feature annotations shown in this document.]
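Description:
pMDC123SB-OsMIR390-B/c is an 11,150 bp plant binary T-DNA vector built on the pMDC123 backbone and designed for direct cloning and expression of artificial microRNAs (amiRNAs) in monocot species. It carries a high-copy ColE1/pUC-type origin with a bom site for propagation in E. coli. The pVS1 oriV, RepA and StaA functions allow replication and stable maintenance in Agrobacterium. Bacterial selection is by kanamycin (aphA-3) on the backbone, with additional chloramphenicol resistance supplied by the cat gene in the cloning cassette. Because that cassette also encodes the CcdB gyrase toxin, the uncut vector is maintained in a ccdB-tolerant strain (DB3.1).

Between the nopaline-type right and left border repeats lie two plant expression units. In the first, an enhanced (duplicated-enhancer, 2x) CaMV 35S promoter and a NOS terminator flank a roughly 1.5 kb insert bounded by attB1 and attB2 sites. This insert is the Oryza sativa MIR390 precursor, interrupted by a chloramphenicol-ccdB cassette that sits between two inverted BsaI sites. The MIR390 precursor arms themselves are not annotated in the feature table. BsaI sites in the backbone and within ccdB were mutated so that digestion releases only the counter-selectable cassette. The cassette can then be replaced by annealed oligonucleotides encoding the amiRNA duplex, and ccdB kills standard E. coli hosts carrying uncut vector. The second unit places the bar gene (phosphinothricin acetyltransferase) under another enhanced 35S promoter with a CaMV poly(A) signal, giving Basta/glufosinate selection of transformed plants. The resulting constructs are used for specific gene silencing in monocots.
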