Addgene plasmid #61466: pMDC123SB-OsMIR390-B/c
Purpose: Plant expression vector (2x35S) for direct cloning of artificial microRNAs into rice MIR390 precursor. To use for expressing amiRNAs in monocots.
Depositing lab: James Carrington. Depositing organization: Donald Danforth Plant Science Center. Publication: Highly Specific Gene Silencing in a Monocot Species by Artificial MicroRNAs Derived From Chimeric MIRNA Precursors. Carbonell A, Fahlgren N, Mitchell S, Cox KL Jr, Mockler TC, Carrington JC. Plant J. 2015 Mar 24. doi: 10.1111/tpj.12835. PubMed 25809382.
Backbone
  Vector backbone: pMDC123
  Backbone size w/o insert (bp): 9620
  Total vector size (bp): 11150
  Modifications to backbone: A BsaI site from the backbone was mutated to block the site.
  Vector type: Plant Expression
  Selectable markers: Basta
Growth in bacteria
  Bacterial resistance: Chloramphenicol and Kanamycin, 25 & 50 μg/mL
  Growth temperature: 37°C
  Growth strain: DB3.1
  Copy number: High Copy
Gene/Insert
  Gene/Insert name: OsMIR390-B/c
  Species: Oryza sativa
  Insert size (bp): 1530
  Mutation: O. sativa MIR390 precursor sequence including a chloramphenicol-ccdB cassette flanked by two inverted BsaI sites. The BsaI site in the ccdB gene was mutated to block the site.
  Promoter: 2x35S
  Cloning method: Unknown
  Sequencing primers: 5′ attB1; 3′ attB2
Terms and licenses: Academic/Nonprofit Terms; Industry Terms: Not Available to Industry
How to cite: pMDC123SB-OsMIR390-B/c was a gift from James Carrington (Addgene plasmid # 61466 ; http://n2t.net/addgene:61466 ; RRID:Addgene_61466)
