>Addgene plasmid #61466 | pMDC123SB-OsMIR390-B/c | addgene partial sequence | sequence record 102167 | LB-F1 5'-gtggtgtaaacaaattgacgc-3'
TGTACTGAATTAACGCCGAATTAATTCGGGGGATCTGGATTTTAGTACTGGATTTTGGTTTTAGGAATTA
GAAATTTTATTGATAGAAGTATTTTACAAATACAAATACATACTAAGGGTTTCTTATATGCTCAACACAT
GAGCGAAACCCTATAGGAACCCTAATTCCCTTATCTGGGAACTACTCACACATTATTATGGAGAAACTCG
AGTCAAATCTCGGTGACGGGCAGGACCGGACGGGGCGGTACCGGCAGGCTGAAGTCCAGCTGCCAGAAAC
CCACGTCATGCCAGTTCCCGTGCTTGAAGCCGGCCGCCCGCAGCATGCCGCGGGGGGCATATCCGAGCGC
CTCGTGCATGCGCACGCTCGGGTCGTTGGGCAGCCCGATGACAGCGACCACGCTCTTGAAGCCCTGTGCC
TCCAGGGACTTCAGCAGGTGGGTGTAGAGCGTGGAGCCCAGTCCCGTCCGCTGGTGGCGGGGGGAGACGT
ACACGGTCGACTCGGCCGTCCAGTCGTAGGCGTTGCGTGCCTTCCAGGGGCCCGCGTAGGCGATGCCGGC
GACCTCGCCGTCCACCTCGGCGACGAGCCAGGGATAGCGCTCCCGCAGACGGACGAGGTCGTCCGTCCAC
TCCTGCGGTTCCTGCGGCTCGGTACGGAAGTTGACCGTGCTTGTCTCGATGTAGTGGTTGACGATGGTGC
AGACCGCCGGCATGTCCGCCTCGGTGGCACGGCGGATGTCGGCCGGGCGTCGTTCTGGGCTCATGGTAGA
CTCGAGAGAGATAGA
