>Addgene plasmid #61466 | pMDC123SB-OsMIR390-B/c | addgene partial sequence | sequence record 102169 | ccdB-Fwd 5'-GCATGATGACCACCGATATG-3'
TGACATCAAAAACGCCATTAACCTGATGTTCTGGGGAATATAAATGTCAGGCTCCCTTATACACAGCCAG
TCTGCACCTCGACGGTCTCACATGGTTTGTTCTTACCACACGACCAATTAAATCGAGCTCAAGGGTGGGC
GCGCCGACCCAGCTTTCTTGTACAAAGTGGTTCGATAATTCTTAATTAACTAGTTCTAGAGCGGCCGCCA
CCGCGGTGGAGCTCGAATTTCCCCGATCGTTCAAACATTTGGCAATAAAGTTTCTTAAGATTGAATCCTG
TTGCCGGTCTTGCGATGATTATCATATAATTTCTGTTGAATTACGTTAAGCATGTAATAATTAACATGTA
ATGCATGACGTTATTTATGAGATGGGTTTTTATGATTAGAGTCCCGCAATTATACATTTAATACGCGATA
GAAAACAAAATATAGCGCGCAAACTAGGATAAATTATCGCGCGCGGTGTCATCTATGTTACTAGATCGGG
AATTCGTAATCATGTCATAGCTGTTTCCTGTGTGAAATTGTTATCCGCTCACAATTCCACACAACATACG
AGCCGGAAGCATAAAGTGTAAAGCCTGGGGTGCCTAATGAGTGAGCTAACTCACATTAATTGCGTTGCGC
TCACTGCCCGCTTTCCAGTCGGGAAACCTGTCGTGCCAGCTGCATTAATG
