>Addgene plasmid #61466 | pMDC123SB-OsMIR390-B/c | addgene partial sequence | sequence record 102170 | CAT-R 5'-GCAACTGACTGAAATGCCTC-3'
TATATCCAGTGATTTTTTTCTCCATTTTAGCTTCCTTAGCTCCTGAAAATCTCGACGGCTCCTAACTCAA
AATCCACACATTATACGAGCCGGAAGCATAAAGTGTAAAGCCTGGGGTGCCTAATGGTCTCTCAAGGATT
GTTCCATACCCTTCCTCAAAACATCTCGAGCTCGGTGAAGGGGGCGGCCGCGGAGCCTGCTTTTTTGTAC
AAACTTGTTTGATAGCTTGGCGCGCCTCGAGGGGGGGCCCGGTACCCGGGGATCCTCTAGAGTCGAGGTC
CTCTCCAAATGAAATGAACTTCCTTATATAGAGGAAGGGTCTTGCGAAGGATAGTGGGATTGTGCGTCAT
CCCTTACGTCAGTGGAGATATCACATCAATCCACTTGCTTTGAAGACGTGGTTGGAACGTCTTCTTTTTC
CACGATGCTCCTCGTGGGTGGGGGTCCATCTTTGGGACCACTGTCGGCAGAGGCATCTTCAACGATGGCC
TTTCCTTTATCGCAATGATGGCATTTGTAGGAGCCACCTTCCTTTTCCACTATCTTCACAATAAAGTGAC
AGATAGCTGGGCAATGGAATCCGAGGAGGTTTCCGGATATTACCCTTTGTTGAAAAGTCTCAATTGCCCT
TTGGTCTTCTGAGACTGTATCTTTGATATTTTTGGAGTAGACAAGTGTGTCGTGCTCCACCATG
